LOCUS       Exported 5722 bp ds-DNA circular SYN 13-MAY-2021
DEFINITION  precursor of the bioluminescent reporter pHLuc, for detecting
            extracellular pH changes in tumor acidosis.
ACCESSION   .
VERSION     .
KEYWORDS    SEPLuc-E2A-cyOFP1
SOURCE      synthetic DNA construct
  ORGANISM  synthetic DNA construct
REFERENCE   1 (bases 1 to 5722)
  AUTHORS   Ong TT, Ang Z, Verma R, Koean R, Tam JKC, Ding JL
  TITLE     pHLuc, a Ratiometric Luminescent Reporter for in vivo Monitoring of
            Tumor Acidosis.
  JOURNAL   Front Bioeng Biotechnol. 2020 May 8;8:412. doi:
            10.3389/fbioe.2020.00412. eCollection 2020.
  PUBMED    32457886
REFERENCE   2 (bases 1 to 5722)
  AUTHORS   .
  TITLE     Direct Submission
  JOURNAL   Exported May 13, 2021 from SnapGene Server 1.1.58
            http://www.snapgene.com
FEATURES             Location/Qualifiers
     source          1..5722
                     /organism="synthetic DNA construct"
                     /mol_type="other DNA"
     rep_origin      complement(156..744)
                     /direction=LEFT
                     /label=ori
                     /note="high-copy-number ColE1/pMB1/pBR322/pUC origin of
                     replication"
     primer_bind     complement(236..255)
                     /label=pBR322ori-F
                     /note="pBR322 origin, forward primer"
     CDS             complement(915..1775)
                     /codon_start=1
                     /gene="bla"
                     /product="beta-lactamase"
                     /label=AmpR
                     /note="confers resistance to ampicillin, carbenicillin, and
                     related antibiotics"
                     /translation="MSIQHFRVALIPFFAAFCLPVFAHPETLVKVKDAEDQLGARVGYI
                     ELDLNSGKILESFRPEERFPMMSTFKVLLCGAVLSRIDAGQEQLGRRIHYSQNDLVEYS
                     PVTEKHLTDGMTVRELCSAAITMSDNTAANLLLTTIGGPKELTAFLHNMGDHVTRLDRW
                     EPELNEAIPNDERDTTMPVAMATTLRKLLTGELLTLASRQQLIDWMEADKVAGPLLRSA
                     LPAGWFIADKSGAGERGSRGIIAALGPDGKPSRIVVIYTTGSQATMDERNRQIAEIGAS
                     LIKHW"
     primer_bind     1538..1557
                     /label=Amp-R
                     /note="Ampicillin resistance gene, reverse primer"
     promoter        complement(1776..1880)
                     /gene="bla"
                     /label=AmpR promoter
     primer_bind     complement(1955..1974)
                     /label=pRS-marker
                     /note="pRS vectors, use to sequence yeast selectable
                     marker"
     enhancer        2146..2525
                     /label=CMV enhancer
                     /note="human cytomegalovirus immediate early enhancer"
     promoter        2526..2729
                     /label=CMV promoter
                     /note="human cytomegalovirus (CMV) immediate early
                     promoter"
     primer_bind     2680..2700
                     /label=CMV-F
                     /note="Human CMV immediate early promoter, forward primer"
     primer_bind     2774..2793
                     /label=T7
                     /note="T7 promoter, forward primer"
     promoter        2774..2792
                     /label=T7 promoter
                     /note="promoter for bacteriophage T7 RNA polymerase"
     CDS             4309..4368
                     /codon_start=1
                     /product="2A peptide from equine rhinitis A virus
                     polyprotein"
                     /label=E2A
                     /note="Eukaryotic ribosomes fail to insert a peptide bond
                     between the Gly and Pro residues, yielding separate
                     polypeptides."
                     /translation="QCTNYALLKLAGDVESNPGP"
     CDS             4368..4877
                     /codon_start=1
                     /product="NanoLuc(R) luciferase"
                     /label=Nluc
                     /note="human codon-optimized"
                     /translation="VFTLEDFVGDWRQTAGYNLDQVLEQGGVSSLFQNLGVSVTPIQRI
                     VLSGENGLKIDIHVIIPYEGLSGDQMGQIEKIFKVVYPVDDHHFKVILHYGTLVIDGVT
                     PNMIDYFGRPYEGIAVFDGKKITVTGTLWNGNKIIDERLINPDGSLLFRVTINGVTGWR
                     LCERILA"
     protein_bind    5569..5590
                     /label=CAP binding site
                     /bound_moiety="E. coli catabolite activator protein"
                     /note="CAP binding activates transcription in the presence
                     of cAMP."
     primer_bind     complement(5707..2)
                     /label=L4440
                     /note="L4440 vector, forward primer"
ORIGIN
        1 ctgcgctcgg tcgttcggct gcggcgagcg gtatcagctc actcaaaggc ggtaatacgg
       61 ttatccacag aatcagggga taacgcagga aagaacatgt gagcaaaagg ccagcaaaag
      121 gccaggaacc gtaaaaaggc cgcgttgctg gcgtttttcc ataggctccg cccccctgac
      181 gagcatcaca aaaatcgacg ctcaagtcag aggtggcgaa acccgacagg actataaaga
      241 taccaggcgt ttccccctgg aagctccctc gtgcgctctc ctgttccgac cctgccgctt
      301 accggatacc tgtccgcctt tctcccttcg ggaagcgtgg cgctttctca tagctcacgc
      361 tgtaggtatc tcagttcggt gtaggtcgtt cgctccaagc tgggctgtgt gcacgaaccc
      421 cccgttcagc ccgaccgctg cgccttatcc ggtaactatc gtcttgagtc caacccggta
      481 agacacgact tatcgccact ggcagcagcc actggtaaca ggattagcag agcgaggtat
      541 gtaggcggtg ctacagagtt cttgaagtgg tggcctaact acggctacac tagaagaaca
      601 gtatttggta tctgcgctct gctgaagcca gttaccttcg gaaaaagagt tggtagctct
      661 tgatccggca aacaaaccac cgctggtagc ggtggttttt ttgtttgcaa gcagcagatt
      721 acgcgcagaa aaaaaggatc tcaagaagat cctttgatct tttctacggg gtctgacgct
      781 cagtggaacg aaaactcacg ttaagggatt ttggtcatga gattatcaaa aaggatcttc
      841 acctagatcc ttttaaatta aaaatgaagt tttaaatcaa tctaaagtat atatgagtaa
      901 acttggtctg acagttacca atgcttaatc agtgaggcac ctatctcagc gatctgtcta
      961 tttcgttcat ccatagttgc ctgactcccc gtcgtgtaga taactacgat acgggagggc
     1021 ttaccatctg gccccagtgc tgcaatgata ccgcgagacc cacgctcacc ggctccagat
     1081 ttatcagcaa taaaccagcc agccggaagg gccgagcgca gaagtggtcc tgcaacttta
     1141 tccgcctcca tccagtctat taattgttgc cgggaagcta gagtaagtag ttcgccagtt
     1201 aatagtttgc gcaacgttgt tgccattgct acaggcatcg tggtgtcacg ctcgtcgttt
     1261 ggtatggctt cattcagctc cggttcccaa cgatcaaggc gagttacatg atcccccatg
     1321 ttgtgcaaaa aagcggttag ctccttcggt cctccgatcg ttgtcagaag taagttggcc
     1381 gcagtgttat cactcatggt tatggcagca ctgcataatt ctcttactgt catgccatcc
     1441 gtaagatgct tttctgtgac tggtgagtac tcaaccaagt cattctgaga atagtgtatg
     1501 cggcgaccga gttgctcttg cccggcgtca atacgggata ataccgcgcc acatagcaga
     1561 actttaaaag tgctcatcat tggaaaacgt tcttcggggc gaaaactctc aaggatctta
     1621 ccgctgttga gatccagttc gatgtaaccc actcgtgcac ccaactgatc ttcagcatct
     1681 tttactttca ccagcgtttc tgggtgagca aaaacaggaa ggcaaaatgc cgcaaaaaag
     1741 ggaataaggg cgacacggaa atgttgaata ctcatactct tcctttttca atattattga
     1801 agcatttatc agggttattg tctcatgagc ggatacatat ttgaatgtat ttagaaaaat
     1861 aaacaaatag gggttccgcg cacatttccc cgaaaagtgc cacctgacgt cgacggatcg
     1921 ggagatctcc cgatccccta tggtgcactc tcagtacaat ctgctctgat gccgcatagt
     1981 taagccagta tctgctccct gcttgtgtgt tggaggtcgc tgagtagtgc gcgagcaaaa
     2041 tttaagctac aacaaggcaa ggcttgaccg acaattgcat gaagaatctg cttagggtta
     2101 ggcgttttgc gctgcttcgc gatgtacggg ccagatatac gcgttgacat tgattattga
     2161 ctagttatta atagtaatca attacggggt cattagttca tagcccatat atggagttcc
     2221 gcgttacata acttacggta aatggcccgc ctggctgacc gcccaacgac ccccgcccat
     2281 tgacgtcaat aatgacgtat gttcccatag taacgccaat agggactttc cattgacgtc
     2341 aatgggtgga gtatttacgg taaactgccc acttggcagt acatcaagtg tatcatatgc
     2401 caagtacgcc ccctattgac gtcaatgacg gtaaatggcc cgcctggcat tatgcccagt
     2461 acatgacctt atgggacttt cctacttggc agtacatcta cgtattagtc atcgctatta
     2521 ccatggtgat gcggttttgg cagtacatca atgggcgtgg atagcggttt gactcacggg
     2581 gatttccaag tctccacccc attgacgtca atgggagttt gttttggcac caaaatcaac
     2641 gggactttcc aaaatgtcgt aacaactccg ccccattgac gcaaatgggc ggtaggcgtg
     2701 tacggtggga ggtctatata agcagagctc tctggctaac tagagaaccc actgcttact
     2761 ggcttatcga aattaatacg actcactata gggagaccca agctggctag cgtttaaact
     2821 taagcttggt accgagctcg gatccactag tccagtgtgg tggaattcat ggttgagatg
     2881 ttgccaaccg tagctgtgct cgttttggct gtcagcgtag tcgctaaaga taatacaaca
     2941 cttcaggagt tcgcaacatc taagggagaa gagttgttta ctggcgtagt acccattctt
     3001 gtggaacttg acggcgatgt taatggtcat aagttctctg tgtctggtga gggcgagggg
     3061 gatgctacat atggtaaatt gaccctcaaa tttatttgta caaccgggaa gctccctgta
     3121 ccctggccta ctctcgtgac caccctcacc tacggggtac aatgtttttc cagatacccc
     3181 gatcacatga agcgccacga tttcttcaaa agtgccatgc ccgagggtta cgtccaggaa
     3241 cgcacaatat ttttcaagga tgatggaaat tacaaaaccc gcgccgaggt taagttcgag
     3301 ggggataccc tcgttaaccg gattgaactg aagggtatcg actttaagga ggacggtaat
     3361 atattggggc ataaattgga atacaactat aacgaccacc aggtgtatat catggccgat
     3421 aaacagaaga acggcatcaa agcaaacttt aaaattaggc ataacataga ggatggtggc
     3481 gttcagcttg ctgatcacta tcaacagaat acccctatag gtgatggacc cgtgctcctc
     3541 ccagataacc attacttgtt tacaacttct acactctcta aggaccccaa cgaaaagaga
     3601 gaccacatgg tgctcttgga gttcgtaact gccgccggaa ttacacatgg tatggacgag
     3661 ctctacaagg atatttccgg gggggtcttt acacttgaag atttcgtcgg ggattggaga
     3721 caaactgccg gttataatct tgatcaggtg cttgagcaag ggggggtgag ctcccttttt
     3781 caaaacctgg gtgtatctgt cacccctatc caaaggattg tgcttagcgg tgaaaatggt
     3841 ctcaaaatcg acatccacgt gatcatccca tacgagggtc ttagtggaga tcagatgggg
     3901 cagatagaga agattttcaa agttgtttac cctgtcgacg accaccattt caaagtaatt
     3961 ctgcactacg gaaccctcgt catagacggg gtcacaccca acatgataga ttactttggg
     4021 cgaccctatg aagggatagc agtattcgac ggcaaaaaga taaccgtgac aggcaccctg
     4081 tggaatggaa acaaaattat agatgagcgc ctgatcaacc ctgacggttc tttgttgttc
     4141 agggttacaa tcaatggtgt cacaggctgg aggctctgtg agcgcatcct ggctcagttg
     4201 gagaatgggg ggatctccct cttggtgcaa aatacatcat ggatgttgct tcttcttctt
     4261 agcttgagcc tcttgcaggc attggatttc atcagtctcg gaagcggaca atgtactaac
     4321 tacgctttgt tgaaactcgc tggcgatgtt gaaagtaacc ccggtccgtc ttcacactcg
     4381 aagatttcgt tggggactgg cgacagacag ccggctacaa cctggaccaa gtccttgaac
     4441 agggaggtgt gtccagtttg tttcagaatc tcggggtgtc cgtaactccg atccaaagga
     4501 ttgtcctgag cggtgaaaat gggctgaaga tcgacatcca tgtcatcatc ccgtatgaag
     4561 gtctgagcgg cgaccaaatg ggccagatcg aaaaaatttt taaggtggtg taccctgtgg
     4621 atgatcatca ctttaaggtg atcctgcact atggcacact ggtaatcgac ggggttacgc
     4681 cgaacatgat cgactatttc ggacggccgt atgaaggcat cgccgtgttc gacggcaaaa
     4741 agatcactgt aacagggacc ctgtggaacg gcaacaaaat tatcgacgag cgcctgatca
     4801 accccgacgg ctccctgctg ttccgagtaa ccatcaacgg agtgaccggc tggcggctgt
     4861 gcgaacgcat tctggcgagg cacgaactta tcaaggagaa catgagaagc aagctgtatc
     4921 tcgaaggctc tgtaaatggg catcaattta agtgtacaca tgagggagag ggaaaaccat
     4981 acgaaggtaa acagacaaat aggattaaag tagttgaggg gggacctctc cccttcgcct
     5041 tcgacattct tgctacccat tttatgtacg ggtcaaaggt tttcattaaa taccctgctg
     5101 acctgccaga ttattttaag caaagcttcc cagagggttt tacatgggag agagttatgg
     5161 tatttgaaga tggcggcgtc cttaccgcca cccaggacac ctcccttcag gatggtgaac
     5221 tgatatataa tgtgaaggta cgcggcgtaa actttccagc taatggccca gtcatgcaaa
     5281 agaagacact gggctgggag ccatccacag agacaatgta tccagccgac ggtggattgg
     5341 aggggcgatg cgataaggct ctcaaactgg tgggtggtgg ccatttgcac gttaatttca
     5401 agaccacata caaaagtaaa aaaccagtca agatgccagg cgttcactac gtggaccgca
     5461 ggttggagag gatcaaggaa gcagacaacg aaacatacgt agagcaatac gagcatgccg
     5521 tagctcgcta caggccggaa gcataaagtg taaagcctgg ggtgcctaat gagtgagcta
     5581 actcacatta attgcgttgc gctcactgcc cgctttccag tcgggaaacc tgtcgtgcca
     5641 gctgcattaa tgaatcggcc aacgcgcggg gagaggcggt ttgcgtattg ggcgctcttc
     5701 cgcttcctcg ctcactgact cg
//
