[The description below was written by a language model from this plasmid's Addgene catalogue record and the feature table of its GenBank file.]
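Description:
SEPLuc-E2A-cyOFP1 is a mammalian expression plasmid deposited as a precursor of pHLuc, a ratiometric bioluminescent reporter designed to detect extracellular pH changes associated with tumor acidosis. The catalogue lists the backbone as unmodified pcDNA3.1 with a CMV-driven insert of about 2.7 kb. In bacteria the plasmid is maintained through a high-copy ColE1/pUC-type origin and selected with ampicillin via the beta-lactamase gene.

The sequence record shows the human CMV immediate-early enhancer and promoter followed by a T7 promoter, which lead into the reporter cassette. Only part of that cassette is annotated: a long unannotated stretch downstream of the promoters, then an E2A peptide from equine rhinitis A virus, then a human codon-optimized NanoLuc luciferase, with further unannotated sequence after it. The 2A element causes ribosomal skipping, so the coding regions on either side are produced as separate polypeptides from one transcript. From the construct name, the upstream portion would be expected to encode the SEPLuc component and the downstream portion the cyOFP1 orange fluorescent protein, but the feature table does not label these parts, and the arrangement of NanoLuc relative to them cannot be confirmed from the record.

Several catalogue fields do not fit the sequence file. The entry is classed as lentiviral with puromycin selection, yet the feature table shows no LTRs, packaging signal or puromycin resistance gene, and no annotated polyadenylation signal. The listed sequencing primers refer to EF1 and T2A elements that are also not annotated. The stated size (5386 bp) differs from the sequence record (5722 bp). The annotated features are those of a plasmid for transient CMV-driven expression in mammalian cells.
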