Addgene plasmid #141084: SEPLuc-E2A-cyOFP1
Purpose: precursor of the bioluminescent reporter pHLuc, for detecting extracellular pH changes in tumor acidosis
Depositing lab: Jeak Ling Ding. Depositing organization: National University of Singapore. Publication: pHLuc, a Ratiometric Luminescent Reporter for in vivo Monitoring of Tumor Acidosis. Ong TT, Ang Z, Verma R, Koean R, Tam JKC, Ding JL. Front Bioeng Biotechnol. 2020 May 8;8:412. doi: 10.3389/fbioe.2020.00412. eCollection 2020. PubMed 32457886.
Backbone
  Vector backbone: pcDNA3.1
  Total vector size (bp): 5386
  Modifications to backbone: No modifications
  Vector type: Lentiviral
  Selectable markers: Puromycin
Growth in bacteria
  Bacterial resistance: Ampicillin, 100 μg/mL
  Growth temperature: 37°C
  Growth strain: NEB Stable
  Copy number: Unknown
Gene/Insert
  Gene/Insert name: SEPLuc-E2A-cyOFP1
  Species: H. sapiens (human), M. musculus (mouse)
  Insert size (bp): 2703
  Promoter: CMV
  Cloning method: Unknown
  Sequencing primers: 5′ EF1 Forward (CTCCACGCTTTGCCTGACCCTGCTT); 3′ T2A Reverse (CGTCACCGCATGTTAGAAGACTTCCTCTGC)
Terms and licenses: Academic/Nonprofit Terms; Industry Terms: Not Available to Industry
How to cite: SEPLuc-E2A-cyOFP1 was a gift from Jeak Ling Ding (Addgene plasmid # 141084 ; http://n2t.net/addgene:141084 ; RRID:Addgene_141084)
